>Addgene plasmid #218628 | pLVX-TetOne-Puro-EcSTH-FLAG | addgene full sequence | sequence record 432188 | Addgene NGS Result
TTTTGGAGGCCTAGGCTTTTGCAAAACGCGACCATGACCGAGTACAAGCCCACGGTGCGCCTCGCCACCC
GCGACGACGTCCCCCGGGCCGTACGCACCCTCGCCGCCGCGTTCGCCGACTACCCCGCCACGCGCCACAC
CGTCGACCCGGACCGCCACATCGAGCGGGTCACCGAGCTGCAAGAACTCTTCCTCACGCGCGTCGGGCTC
GACATCGGCAAGGTGTGGGTCGCGGACGACGGCGCCGCGGTGGCGGTCTGGACCACGCCGGAGAGCGTCG
AAGCGGGGGCGGTGTTCGCCGAGATCGGCCCGCGCATGGCCGAGTTGAGCGGTTCCCGGCTGGCCGCGCA
GCAACAGATGGAAGGCCTCCTGGCGCCGCACCGGCCCAAGGAGCCCGCGTGGTTCCTGGCCACCGTCGGC
GTCTCGCCCGACCACCAGGGCAAGGGTCTGGGCAGCGCCGTCGTGCTCCCCGGAGTGGAGGCGGCCGAGC
GCGCCGGGGTGCCCGCCTTCCTGGAGACCTCCGCGCCCCGCAACCTCCCCTTCTACGAGCGGCTCGGCTT
CACCGTCACCGCCGACGTCGAGGTGCCCGAAGGACCGCGCACCTGGTGCATGACCCGCAAGCCCGGTGCC
TGAACGCGTCTGGAACAATCAACCTCTGGATTACAAAATTTGTGAAAGATTGACTGGTATTCTTAACTAT
GTTGCTCCTTTTACGCTATGTGGATACGCTGCTTTAATGCCTTTGTATCATGCTATTGCTTCCCGTATGG
CTTTCATTTTCTCCTCCTTGTATAAATCCTGGTTGCTGTCTCTTTATGAGGAGTTGTGGCCCGTTGTCAG
GCAACGTGGCGTGGTGTGCACTGTGTTTGCTGACGCAACCCCCACTGGTTGGGGCATTGCCACCACCTGT
CAGCTCCTTTCCGGGACTTTCGCTTTCCCCCTCCCTATTGCCACGGCGGAACTCATCGCCGCCTGCCTTG
CCCGCTGCTGGACAGGGGCTCGGCTGTTGGGCACTGACAATTCCGTGGTGTTGTCGGGGAAGCTGACGTC
CTTTCCATGGCTGCTCGCCTGTGTTGCCACCTGGATTCTGCGCGGGACGTCCTTCTGCTACGTCCCTTCG
GCCCTCAATCCAGCGGACCTTCCTTCCCGCGGCCTGCTGCCGGCTCTGCGGCCTCTTCCGCGTCTTCGCC
TTCGCCCTCAGACGAGTCGGATCTCCCTTTGGGCCGCCTCCCCGCCTGGAATTAATTCTGCAGTCGAGAC
CTAGAAAAACATGGAGCAATCACAAGTAGCAATACAGCAGCTACCAATGCTGATTGTGCCTGGCTAGAAG
CACAAGAGGAGGAGGAGGTGGGTTTTCCAGTCACACCTCAGGTACCTTTAAGACCAATGACTTACAAGGC
AGCTGTAGATCTTAGCCACTTTTTAAAAGAAAAGAGGGGACTGGAAGGGCTAATTCACTCCCAACGAAGA
CAAGATATCCTTGATCTGTGGATCTACCACACACAAGGCTACTTCCCTGATTAGCAGAACTACACACCAG
GGCCAGGGGTCAGATATCCACTGACCTTTGGATGGTGCTACAAGCTAGTACCAGTTGAGCCAGATAAGGT
AGAAGAGGCCAATAAAGGAGAGAACACCAGCTTGTTACACCCTGTGAGCCTGCATGGGATGGATGACCCG
GAGAGAGAAGTGTTAGAGTGGAGGTTTGACAGCCGCCTAGCATTTCATCACGTGGCCCGAGAGCTGCATC
CGGAGTACTTCAAGAACTGCTGATATCGAGCTTGCTACAAGGGACTTTCCGCTGGGGACTTTCCAGGGAG
GCGTGGCCTGGGCGGGACTGGGGAGTGGCGAGCCCTCAGATCCTGCATATAAGCAGCTGCTTTTTGCCTG
TACTGGGTCTCTCTGGTTAGACCAGATCTGAGCCTGGGAGCTCTCTGGCTAACTAGGGAACCCACTGCTT
AAGCCTCAATAAAGCTTGCCTTGAGTGCTTCAAGTAGTGTGTGCCCGTCTGTTGTGTGACTCTGGTAACT
AGAGATCCCTCAGACCCTTTTAGTCAGTGTGGAAAATCTCTAGCAGTAGTAGTTCATGTCATCTTATTAT
TCAGTATTTATAACTTGCAAAGAAATGAATATCAGAGAGTGAGAGGCCTTGACATTGCTAGCGTTTACCG
TCGACCTCTAGCTAGAGCTTGGCGTAATCATGGTCATAGCTGTTTCCTGTGTGAAATTGTTATCCGCTCA
CAATTCCACACAACATACGAGCCGGAAGCATAAAGTGTAAAGCCTGGGGTGCCTAATGAGTGAGCTAACT
CACATTAATTGCGTTGCGCTCACTGCCCGCTTTCCAGTCGGGAAACCTGTCGTGCCAGCTGCATTAATGA
ATCGGCCAACGCGCGGGGAGAGGCGGTTTGCGTATTGGGCGCTCTTCCGCTTCCTCGCTCACTGACTCGC
TGCGCTCGGTCGTTCGGCTGCGGCGAGCGGTATCAGCTCACTCAAAGGCGGTAATACGGTTATCCACAGA
ATCAGGGGATAACGCAGGAAAGAACATGTGAGCAAAAGGCCAGCAAAAGGCCAGGAACCGTAAAAAGGCC
GCGTTGCTGGCGTTTTTCCATAGGCTCCGCCCCCCTGACGAGCATCACAAAAATCGACGCTCAAGTCAGA
GGTGGCGAAACCCGACAGGACTATAAAGATACCAGGCGTTTCCCCCTGGAAGCTCCCTCGTGCGCTCTCC
TGTTCCGACCCTGCCGCTTACCGGATACCTGTCCGCCTTTCTCCCTTCGGGAAGCGTGGCGCTTTCTCAT
AGCTCACGCTGTAGGTATCTCAGTTCGGTGTAGGTCGTTCGCTCCAAGCTGGGCTGTGTGCACGAACCCC
CCGTTCAGCCCGACCGCTGCGCCTTATCCGGTAACTATCGTCTTGAGTCCAACCCGGTAAGACACGACTT
ATCGCCACTGGCAGCAGCCACTGGTAACAGGATTAGCAGAGCGAGGTATGTAGGCGGTGCTACAGAGTTC
TTGAAGTGGTGGCCTAACTACGGCTACACTAGAAGAACAGTATTTGGTATCTGCGCTCTGCTGAAGCCAG
TTACCTTCGGAAAAAGAGTTGGTAGCTCTTGATCCGGCAAACAAACCACCGCTGGTAGCGGTGGTTTTTT
TGTTTGCAAGCAGCAGATTACGCGCAGAAAAAAAGGATCTCAAGAAGATCCTTTGATCTTTTCTACGGGG
TCTGACGCTCAGTGGAACGAAAACTCACGTTAAGGGATTTTGGTCATGAGATTATCAAAAAGGATCTTCA
CCTAGATCCTTTTAAATTAAAAATGAAGTTTTAAATCAATCTAAAGTATATATGAGTAAACTTGGTCTGA
CAGTTACCAATGCTTAATCAGTGAGGCACCTATCTCAGCGATCTGTCTATTTCGTTCATCCATAGTTGCC
TGACTCCCCGTCGTGTAGATAACTACGATACGGGAGGGCTTACCATCTGGCCCCAGTGCTGCAATGATAC
CGCGAGACCCACGCTCACCGGCTCCAGATTTATCAGCAATAAACCAGCCAGCCGGAAGGGCCGAGCGCAG
AAGTGGTCCTGCAACTTTATCCGCCTCCATCCAGTCTATTAATTGTTGCCGGGAAGCTAGAGTAAGTAGT
TCGCCAGTTAATAGTTTGCGCAACGTTGTTGCCATTGCTACAGGCATCGTGGTGTCACGCTCGTCGTTTG
GTATGGCTTCATTCAGCTCCGGTTCCCAACGATCAAGGCGAGTTACATGATCCCCCATGTTGTGCAAAAA
AGCGGTTAGCTCCTTCGGTCCTCCGATCGTTGTCAGAAGTAAGTTGGCCGCAGTGTTATCACTCATGGTT
ATGGCAGCACTGCATAATTCTCTTACTGTCATGCCATCCGTAAGATGCTTTTCTGTGACTGGTGAGTACT
CAACCAAGTCATTCTGAGAATAGTGTATGCGGCGACCGAGTTGCTCTTGCCCGGCGTCAATACGGGATAA
TACCGCGCCACATAGCAGAACTTTAAAAGTGCTCATCATTGGAAAACGTTCTTCGGGGCGAAAACTCTCA
AGGATCTTACCGCTGTTGAGATCCAGTTCGATGTAACCCACTCGTGCACCCAACTGATCTTCAGCATCTT
TTACTTTCACCAGCGTTTCTGGGTGAGCAAAAACAGGAAGGCAAAATGCCGCAAAAAAGGGAATAAGGGC
GACACGGAAATGTTGAATACTCATACTCTTCCTTTTTCAATATTATTGAAGCATTTATCAGGGTTATTGT
CTCATGAGCGGATACATATTTGAATGTATTTAGAAAAATAAACAAATAGGGGTTCCGCGCACATTTCCCC
GAAAAGTGCCACCTGACGTCGACGGATCGGGAGATCAACTTGTTTATTGCAGCTTATAATGGTTACAAAT
AAAGCAATAGCATCACAAATTTCACAAATAAAGCATTTTTTTCACTGCATTCTAGTTGTGGTTTGTCCAA
ACTCATCAATGTATCTTATCATGTCTGGATCAACTGGATAACTCAAGCTAACCAAAATCATCCCAAACTT
CCCACCCCATACCCTATTACCACTGCCAATTACCTGTGGTTTCATTTACTCTAAACCTGTGATTCCTCTG
AATTATTTTCATTTTAAAGAAATTGTATTTGTTAAATATGTACTACAAACTTAGTAGTTGGAAGGGCTAA
TTCACTCCCAAAGAAGACAAGATATCCTTGATCTGTGGATCTACCACACACAAGGCTACTTCCCTGATTA
GCAGAACTACACACCAGGGCCAGGGGTCAGATATCCACTGACCTTTGGATGGTGCTACAAGCTAGTACCA
GTTGAGCCAGATAAGGTAGAAGAGGCCAATAAAGGAGAGAACACCAGCTTGTTACACCCTGTGAGCCTGC
ATGGGATGGATGACCCGGAGAGAGAAGTGTTAGAGTGGAGGTTTGACAGCCGCCTAGCATTTCATCACGT
GGCCCGAGAGCTGCATCCGGAGTACTTCAAGAACTGCTGATATCGAGCTTGCTACAAGGGACTTTCCGCT
GGGGACTTTCCAGGGAGGCGTGGCCTGGGCGGGACTGGGGAGTGGCGAGCCCTCAGATCCTGCATATAAG
CAGCTGCTTTTTGCCTGTACTGGGTCTCTCTGGTTAGACCAGATCTGAGCCTGGGAGCTCTCTGGCTAAC
TAGGGAACCCACTGCTTAAGCCTCAATAAAGCTTGCCTTGAGTGCTTCAAGTAGTGTGTGCCCGTCTGTT
GTGTGACTCTGGTAACTAGAGATCCCTCAGACCCTTTTAGTCAGTGTGGAAAATCTCTAGCAGTGGCGCC
CGAACAGGGACTTGAAAGCGAAAGGGAAACCAGAGGAGCTCTCTCGACGCAGGACTCGGCTTGCTGAAGC
GCGCACGGCAAGAGGCGAGGGGCGGCGACTGGTGAGTACGCCAAAAATTTTGACTAGCGGAGGCTAGAAG
GAGAGAGATGGGTGCGAGAGCGTCAGTATTAAGCGGGGGAGAATTAGATCGCGATGGGAAAAAATTCGGT
TAAGGCCAGGGGGAAAGAAAAAATATAAATTAAAACATATAGTATGGGCAAGCAGGGAGCTAGAACGATT
CGCAGTTAATCCTGGCCTGTTAGAAACATCAGAAGGCTGTAGACAAATACTGGGACAGCTACAACCATCC
CTTCAGACAGGATCAGAAGAACTTAGATCATTATATAATACAGTAGCAACCCTCTATTGTGTGCATCAAA
GGATAGAGATAAAAGACACCAAGGAAGCTTTAGACAAGATAGAGGAAGAGCAAAACAAAAGTAAGACCAC
CGCACAGCAAGCGGCCGGCCGCTGATCTTCAGACCTGGAGGAGGAGATATGAGGGACAATTGGAGAAGTG
AATTATATAAATATAAAGTAGTAAAAATTGAACCATTAGGAGTAGCACCCACCAAGGCAAAGAGAAGAGT
GGTGCAGAGAGAAAAAAGAGCAGTGGGAATAGGAGCTTTGTTCCTTGGGTTCTTGGGAGCAGCAGGAAGC
ACTATGGGCGCAGCGTCAATGACGCTGACGGTACAGGCCAGACAATTATTGTCTGGTATAGTGCAGCAGC
AGAACAATTTGCTGAGGGCTATTGAGGCGCAACAGCATCTGTTGCAACTCACAGTCTGGGGCATCAAGCA
GCTCCAGGCAAGAATCCTGGCTGTGGAAAGATACCTAAAGGATCAACAGCTCCTGGGGATTTGGGGTTGC
TCTGGAAAACTCATTTGCACCACTGCTGTGCCTTGGAATGCTAGTTGGAGTAATAAATCTCTGGAACAGA
TTTGGAATCACACGACCTGGATGGAGTGGGACAGAGAAATTAACAATTACACAAGCTTAATACACTCCTT
AATTGAAGAATCGCAAAACCAGCAAGAAAAGAATGAACAAGAATTATTGGAATTAGATAAATGGGCAAGT
TTGTGGAATTGGTTTAACATAACAAATTGGCTGTGGTATATAAAATTATTCATAATGATAGTAGGAGGCT
TGGTAGGTTTAAGAATAGTTTTTGCTGTACTTTCTATAGTGAATAGAGTTAGGCAGGGATATTCACCATT
ATCGTTTCAGACCCACCTCCCAACCCCGAGGGGACCCGACAGGCCCGAAGGAATAGAAGAAGAAGGTGGA
GAGAGAGACAGAGACAGATCCATTCGATTAGTGAACGGATCTCGACGGTATCGCCTTTAAAAGAAAAGGG
GGGATTGGGGGGTACAGTGCAGGGGAAAGAATAGTAGACATAATAGCAACAGACATACAAACTAAAGAAT
TACAAAAACAAATTACAAAAATTCAAAATTTTCGGGTTTATTACAGGGACAGCAGAGATCCAGTTTATCG
ACTTAACTTGTTTATTGCAGCTTATAATGGTTACAAATAAGGCAATAGCATCACAAATTTCACAAATAAG
GCATTTTTTTCACTGCATTCTAGTTTTGGTTTGTCCAAACTCATCAATGTATCTTATCATGTCTGGATCT
CAAATCCCTCGGAAGCTGCGCCTGTCTTAGGTTGGAGTGATACATTTTTATCACTTTTACCCGTCTTTGG
ATTAGGCAGTAGCTCTGACGGCCCTCCTGTCTTAGGTTAGTGAAAAATGTCACTCTCTTACCCGTCATTG
GCTGTCCAGCTTAGCTCGCAGGGGAGGTGGTCTGGATCCGCCGGCACCGGTTTACTTGTCATCGTCATCC
TTGTAATCCATAGATCCACCAGATCCACCAGATCCACCGAACAGTCTGTTTAAACCATTGAGGGCGGCCA
CACGATAGGCTTCGGCCATGGTGGGGTAGTTGAAGGTGGTGTTCACGAAGTACTCGATGGTGTTGCCGCC
GCCCTTCTGTTCCATGATAGCTTGGCCAATGTGGATGATCTCAGCAGCTCTCTCTCCGAAACAGTGGATG
CCCAGAATCTCCTTGGTCTCACGATGAAAGAGGATCTTGAGGGTGCCCACGTTCATGCCCACGATCTGGG
CACGAGCTAAATGTTTGAACTGGGCTCTTCCCACCTCGTAAGGGACTTTCATGGCGGTCAGCTGCTGCTC
TGTCTTGCCCACGCTGCTGATCTCGGGGATGGTGTAGATGCCGGTGGGAATGTCCTCGATTAAATGGGCG
GTGGCCTCTCCTTTGACTAAAGCTTGAGCAGCGATACGACCTTGGTCGTAAGCGGCGGAAGCTAAAGAAG
GGTAGCCGATCACATCTCCCACGGCGTACACATGGGGCTGGGCTGTCTGGTACATGCTGTTCACTTTCAG
CTGGCCACGAGAGTCGGTCTCCAGTCCGATGTTCTGGAGAGCTAAAGAGTCGGTGTTGCCGGTACGACCG
TTGGCATAGAGTAAACAGTCGGCCTTCAGCTTCTTGCCGGACTTTAAATGCATGATCACGCCGTCGTCGC
AGCCCTCAATCTTCTCGTACTCCTCGTTGTGACGAATCACGACTCCGGAGTTCCAGAAGTGGTAGCTTAA
AGAATCGCTCATTTCTTGATCCAGAAAGGCGAGCAGCCTATCACGAGTGTTGATTAAATCCACCTTCACG
TCCATTCCACGAAAGATGCTAGCGTACTCGCAGCCGATCACGCCGGCGCCGTAGATCAGCACGTGTCTGG
GCTCGTGATGCATGCTTAAAATGCTGTCGCTGTCATAGATACGAGGGTGGGTGAAGTCCACGTCGGTGGG
GTGGTAGGGTCTGCTGCCACAAGCAATCACGAACTTCTCGGCTGTTAAAGTCTCCACGGAGCCATCGGGG
CAGTCGAGGGCTAAAGTGTGTTCGTCCACGAATCTAGCGTTACCTTGTAAAATCTCGCAGTGGTTCCTCT
CGTAGAAACCTTGCCTCATTCTGGTCTGTTGGTTGATGACGTTATCGGCGTGGTTTAAAATGTCGGCGAA
GCTGCTTCTTAATAAACGAGAGTGGTCGGAGTATAAAGGGTTCTGGTTGAACTCAATGATACGAGACACG
GCGTGCCTTAAAGCTTTGCTAGGGATTGTTCCCCAGTGGGTACAGCCGCCGCCCACATTCTGGTACCTCT
CAATGACGGCCACCCTAGCACCTTGCTTGACTAAACCCATGGCAGCGCCTTCTCCACCGGGTCCGCTGCC
GATCACGATGGCGTCGTAATCGTAGCTGTGGGGCATGAATTCTTTACGAGGGTAGGAAGTGGTACGGAAA
GTTGGTATAAGACAAAAGTGTTGTGGAATTGAAGTTTACTCAAAAAATCAGCACTCTTTTATAGGCGCCC
TGGTTTACATAAGCAAAGCTTATACGTTCTCTATCACTGATAGGGAGTAAACTGGATATACGTTCTCTAT
CACTGATAGGGAGTAAACTGTAGATACGTTCTCTATCACTGATAGGGAGTAAACTGGTCATACGTTCTCT
ATCACTGATAGGGAGTAAACTCCTTATACGTTCTCTATCACTGATAGGGAGTAAAGTCTGCATACGTTCT
CTATCACTGATAGGGAGTAAACTCTTCATACGTTCTCTATCACTGATAGGGAGTAAACTCGAGGTGATAA
TTCCACGGGGTTGGGGTTGCGCCTTTTCCAAGGCAGCCCTGGGTTTGCGCAGGGACGCGGCTGCTCTGGG
CGTGGTTCCGGGAAACGCAGCGGCGCCGACCCTGGGTCTCGCACATTCTTCACGTCCGTTCGCAGCGTCA
CCCGGATCTTCGCCGCTACCCTTGTGGGCCCCCCGGCGACGCTTCCTGCTCCGCCCCTAAGTCGGGAAGG
TTCCTTGCGGTTCGCGGCGTGCCGGACGTGACAAACGGAAGCCGCACGTCTCACTAGTACCCTCGCAGAC
GGACAGCGCCAGGGAGCAATGGCAGCGCGCCGACCGCGATGGGCTGTGGCCAATAGCGGCTGCTCAGCAG
GGCGCGCCGAGAGCAGCGGCCGGGAAGGGGCGGTGCGGGAGGCGGGGTGTGGGGCGGTAGTGTGGGCCCT
GTTCCTGCCCGCGCGGTGTTCCGCATTCTGCAAGCCTCCGGAGCGCACGTCGGCAGTCGGCTCCCTCGTT
GACCGAATCACCGACCTCTCTCCCCAGGGGGATCATCGAATTACCATGTCTAGACTGGACAAGAGCAAAG
TCATAAACTCTGCTCTGGAATTACTCAATGGAGTCGGTATCGAAGGCCTGACGACAAGGAAACTCGCTCA
AAAGCTGGGAGTTGAGCAGCCTACCCTGTACTGGCACGTGAAGAACAAGCGGGCCCTGCTCGATGCCCTG
CCAATCGAGATGCTGGACAGGCATCATACCCACTCCTGCCCCCTGGAAGGCGAGTCATGGCAAGACTTTC
TGCGGAACAACGCCAAGTCATACCGCTGTGCTCTCCTCTCACATCGCGACGGGGCTAAAGTGCATCTCGG
CACCCGCCCAACAGAGAAACAGTACGAAACCCTGGAAAATCAGCTCGCGTTCCTGTGTCAGCAAGGCTTC
TCCCTGGAGAACGCACTGTACGCTCTGTCCGCCGTGGGCCACTTTACACTGGGCTGCGTATTGGAGGAAC
AGGAGCATCAAGTAGCAAAAGAGGAAAGAGAGACACCTACCACCGATTCTATGCCCCCACTTCTGAAACA
AGCAATTGAGCTGTTCGACCGGCAGGGAGCCGAACCTGCCTTCCTTTTCGGCCTGGAACTAATCATATGT
GGCCTGGAGAAACAGCTAAAGTGCGAAAGCGGCGGGCCGACCGACGCCCTTGACGATTTTGACTTAGACA
TGCTCCCAGCCGATGCCCTTGACGACTTTGACCTTGATATGCTGCCTGCTGACGCTCTTGACGATTTTGA
CCTTGACATGCTCCCCGGGTAAACGCGCGAATGTGTGTCAGTTAGGGTGTGGAAAGTCCCCAGGCTCCCC
AGCAGGCAGAAGTATGCAAAGCATGCATCTCAATTAGTCAGCAACCAGGTGTGGAAAGTCCCCAGGCTCC
CCAGCAGGCAGAAGTATGCAAAGCATGCATCTCAATTAGTCAGCAACCATAGTCCCGCCCCTAACTCCGC
CCATCCCGCCCCTAACTCCGCCCAGTTCCGCCCATTCTCCGCCCCATGGCTGACTAATTTTTTTTATTTA
TGCAGAGGCCGAGGCCGCCTCGGCCTCTGAGCTATTCCAGAAGTAGTGAGGAGGCTT
Features (pLannotate 1.2.2; 26 found; start..end, strand, type, name):
     34..633     +  CDS            PuroR: puromycin N-acetyltransferase; pac from Streptomyces alboniger; confers resistance to puromycin
    647..1235    +  misc_feature   WPRE: woodchuck hepatitis virus posttranscriptional regulatory element
   1252..1770    +  CDS            nef (fragment): NEF_HV1BR - Experimental evidence at protein level: Swiss-Prot protein existence level 1. Extracellular Nef protein targets CD4(+) T-lymphocytes for apoptosis by interacting with CXCR4 surface receptors (PubMed:14990729). From Human immunodeficiency virus type 1 group M subtype B (isolate BRU/LAI) (HIV-1).
   1818..2075    +  LTR            5' LTR (truncated): truncated 5' long terminal repeat (LTR) from HIV-1
   2227..2243    -  protein_bind   lac operator: The lac repressor binds to the lac operator to inhibit transcription in E. coli. This inhibition can be relieved by adding lactose or isopropyl-β-D-thiogalactopyranoside (IPTG). lac repressor encoded by lacI
   2251..2281    -  promoter       lac promoter: promoter for the E. coli lac operon
   2296..2317    -  protein_bind   CAP binding site: CAP binding activates transcription in the presence of cAMP. E. coli catabolite activator protein
   2330..2422    -  CDS            lacI (fragment): lac repressor; lacI; The lac repressor binds to the lac operator to inhibit transcription in E. coli. This inhibition can be relieved by adding lactose or isopropyl-β-D-thiogalactopyranoside (IPTG).
   2605..3193    -  rep_origin     ori: high-copy-number ColE1/pMB1/pBR322/pUC origin of replication
   3364..4224    -  CDS            AmpR: β-lactamase; bla; confers resistance to ampicillin, carbenicillin, and related antibiotics
   4225..4329    -  promoter       AmpR promoter: bla
   4377..4511    +  polyA_signal   SV40 poly(A) signal: SV40 polyadenylation signal
   4678..5007    +  CDS            nef (fragment): NEF_HV1BR - Experimental evidence at protein level: Swiss-Prot protein existence level 1. Extracellular Nef protein targets CD4(+) T-lymphocytes for apoptosis by interacting with CXCR4 surface receptors (PubMed:14990729). From Human immunodeficiency virus type 1 group M subtype B (isolate BRU/LAI) (HIV-1).
   5055..5312    +  LTR            5' LTR (truncated): truncated 5' long terminal repeat (LTR) from HIV-1
   5359..5484    +  misc_feature   HIV-1 Ψ: packaging signal of human immunodeficiency virus type 1
   5468..5806    +  CDS            HIV-1 gag (fragment): gag protein from human immunodeficiency virus 1; gag
   5981..6214    +  misc_feature   RRE: The Rev response element (RRE) of HIV-1 allows for Rev-dependent mRNA export from the nucleus to the cytoplasm.
   6591..6691    +  CDS            Rev (fragment): human immunodeficiency virus 1 (HIV-1) Rev protein; rev; enhances nuclear export of unspliced and incompletely spliced viral mRNAs
   6706..6821    +  misc_feature   cPPT/CTS: central polypurine tract and central termination sequence of HIV-1 (lacking the first T)
   6865..6999    +  polyA_signal   SV40 poly(A) signal: SV40 polyadenylation signal
   7195..7218    -  CDS            FLAG: FLAG® epitope tag, followed by an enterokinase cleavage site
   7249..8646    -  CDS            sthA: STHA_ECO24 - Also known as udhA From Escherichia coli O139:H28 (strain E24377A / ETEC).
   8653..9020    -  promoter       TRE3GS promoter: 3rd-generation Tet-responsive promoter that can be activated by binding of Tet-On® 3G, modified to eliminate binding sites for endogenous mammalian transcription factors
   9037..9547    +  promoter       hPGK promoter: human phosphoglycerate kinase 1 promoter
   9566..10312   +  CDS            Tet-On® 3G: modified rtTA protein that binds tightly to promoters containing the tet operator in the presence of doxycycline
  10323..25      +  promoter       SV40 promoter (across the origin): SV40 enhancer and early promoter
