[The description below was written by a language model from this plasmid's Addgene catalogue record and pLannotate feature annotations shown in this document.]
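Description:
pLVX-TetOne-Puro-EcSTH-FLAG is an HIV-1-based lentiviral transfer plasmid built on the all-in-one, doxycycline-inducible pLVX-TetOne-Puro backbone for regulated expression in mammalian cells. In bacteria it is maintained through a high-copy ColE1/pUC-type origin and an ampicillin resistance gene. The viral portion carries LTR sequences at both ends, the Ψ packaging signal with a partial gag region, the Rev response element for nuclear export of the genomic RNA, a cPPT/CTS element that aids nuclear import, and a WPRE to boost transcript stability. Transduced or transfected mammalian cells are selected with puromycin, whose resistance gene is driven by an SV40 early promoter.

The payload is a human codon-optimised coding sequence for EcSTH (sthA/udhA), the soluble pyridine nucleotide transhydrogenase of E. coli, fused to a C-terminal FLAG epitope for detection and cloned between EcoRI and AgeI sites. It sits in reverse orientation relative to the viral genome under the TRE3GS Tet-responsive promoter, with an SV40 polyadenylation signal lying downstream. Diverging from it, a human PGK promoter constitutively expresses the Tet-On 3G transactivator, which binds TRE3GS only in the presence of doxycycline, so a single vector supplies both regulator and inducible gene.

According to the record, the construct serves as a genetically encoded tool to raise the NADH/NAD+ ratio in living mammalian cells, allowing inducible manipulation of cellular redox state. The annotated sequencing result is slightly shorter than the catalogued total size; the record does not explain the difference.
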