Addgene plasmid #218628: pLVX-TetOne-Puro-EcSTH-FLAG
Purpose: This plasmid contains human codon optimized sequence of EcSTH which is a soluble transhydrogenase from E. coli that can be used to increase NADH/NAD+ ratio in mammalian cells.
Depositing lab: Valentin Cracan. Depositing organization: Scintillon Institute. Publication: A genetically encoded tool to increase cellular NADH/NAD(+) ratio in living cells. Pan X, Heacock ML, Abdulaziz EN, Violante S, Zuckerman AL, Shrestha N, Yao C, Goodman RP, Cross JR, Cracan V. Nat Chem Biol. 2023 Oct 26. doi: 10.1038/s41589-023-01460-w. PubMed 37884806.
Backbone
  Vector backbone: pLVX-TetOne-Puro
  Backbone manufacturer: Clontech
  Backbone size w/o insert (bp): 9227
  Total vector size (bp): 10694
  Vector type: Mammalian Expression, Lentiviral, Synthetic Biology
  Selectable markers: Puromycin
Growth in bacteria
  Bacterial resistance: Ampicillin, 100 μg/mL
  Growth temperature: 37°C
  Growth strain: NEB Stable
  Copy number: Unknown
Gene/Insert
  Gene/Insert name: EcSTH
  Species: E. coli
  Insert size (bp): 1467
  Tag / fusion protein: FLAG (C terminal on insert)
  Cloning method: Restriction Enzyme; 5′ cloning site EcoRI (not destroyed); 3′ cloning site AgeI (not destroyed)
  Sequencing primers: 5′ ACGGCCCTCCTGTCTTAGGTTAGTGAAAAATGT; 3′ CTTTGCTTATGTAAACCAGGGCGCCTAT
Terms and licenses: Academic/Nonprofit Terms; Industry Terms: Not Available to Industry
How to cite: pLVX-TetOne-Puro-EcSTH-FLAG was a gift from Valentin Cracan (Addgene plasmid # 218628 ; http://n2t.net/addgene:218628 ; RRID:Addgene_218628)
