>Addgene plasmid #218628 | pLVX-TetOne-Puro-EcSTH-FLAG | depositor partial sequence | sequence record 426427 | EcSTH insert
GAATTCATGCCCCACAGCTACGATTACGACGCCATCGTGATCGGCAGCGGACCCGGTGGAGAAGGCGCTG
CCATGGGTTTAGTCAAGCAAGGTGCTAGGGTGGCCGTCATTGAGAGGTACCAGAATGTGGGCGGCGGCTG
TACCCACTGGGGAACAATCCCTAGCAAAGCTTTAAGGCACGCCGTGTCTCGTATCATTGAGTTCAACCAG
AACCCTTTATACTCCGACCACTCTCGTTTATTAAGAAGCAGCTTCGCCGACATTTTAAACCACGCCGATA
ACGTCATCAACCAACAGACCAGAATGAGGCAAGGTTTCTACGAGAGGAACCACTGCGAGATTTTACAAGG
TAACGCTAGATTCGTGGACGAACACACTTTAGCCCTCGACTGCCCCGATGGCTCCGTGGAGACTTTAACA
GCCGAGAAGTTCGTGATTGCTTGTGGCAGCAGACCCTACCACCCCACCGACGTGGACTTCACCCACCCTC
GTATCTATGACAGCGACAGCATTTTAAGCATGCATCACGAGCCCAGACACGTGCTGATCTACGGCGCCGG
CGTGATCGGCTGCGAGTACGCTAGCATCTTTCGTGGAATGGACGTGAAGGTGGATTTAATCAACACTCGT
GATAGGCTGCTCGCCTTTCTGGATCAAGAAATGAGCGATTCTTTAAGCTACCACTTCTGGAACTCCGGAG
TCGTGATTCGTCACAACGAGGAGTACGAGAAGATTGAGGGCTGCGACGACGGCGTGATCATGCATTTAAA
GTCCGGCAAGAAGCTGAAGGCCGACTGTTTACTCTATGCCAACGGTCGTACCGGCAACACCGACTCTTTA
GCTCTCCAGAACATCGGACTGGAGACCGACTCTCGTGGCCAGCTGAAAGTGAACAGCATGTACCAGACAG
CCCAGCCCCATGTGTACGCCGTGGGAGATGTGATCGGCTACCCTTCTTTAGCTTCCGCCGCTTACGACCA
AGGTCGTATCGCTGCTCAAGCTTTAGTCAAAGGAGAGGCCACCGCCCATTTAATCGAGGACATTCCCACC
GGCATCTACACCATCCCCGAGATCAGCAGCGTGGGCAAGACAGAGCAGCAGCTGACCGCCATGAAAGTCC
CTTACGAGGTGGGAAGAGCCCAGTTCAAACATTTAGCTCGTGCCCAGATCGTGGGCATGAACGTGGGCAC
CCTCAAGATCCTCTTTCATCGTGAGACCAAGGAGATTCTGGGCATCCACTGTTTCGGAGAGAGAGCTGCT
GAGATCATCCACATTGGCCAAGCTATCATGGAACAGAAGGGCGGCGGCAACACCATCGAGTACTTCGTGA
ACACCACCTTCAACTACCCCACCATGGCCGAAGCCTATCGTGTGGCCGCCCTCAATGGTTTAAACAGACT
GTTCGGTGGATCTGGTGGATCTGGTGGATCTATGGATTACAAGGATGACGATGACAAGTAAACCGGT
